LOCUS       Exported 12082 bp ds-DNA circular SYN 13-MAY-2021
DEFINITION  Donor plasmid for SNCA exon3 A53T sequence. Also contains EGFP and
            tagBFP.
ACCESSION   .
VERSION     .
KEYWORDS    pDONOR-SNCAe3-A53T
SOURCE      synthetic DNA construct
  ORGANISM  synthetic DNA construct
REFERENCE   1 (bases 1 to 12082)
  AUTHORS   Arias-Fuenzalida J, Jarazo J, Qing X, Walter J, Gomez-Giro G,
            Nickels SL, Zaehres H, Scholer HR, Schwamborn JC
  TITLE     FACS-Assisted CRISPR-Cas9 Genome Editing Facilitates Parkinson's
            Disease Modeling.
  JOURNAL   Stem Cell Reports. 2017 Nov 14;9(5):1423-1431. doi:
            10.1016/j.stemcr.2017.08.026. Epub 2017 Oct 5.
  PUBMED    28988985
REFERENCE   2 (bases 1 to 12082)
  AUTHORS   .
  TITLE     Direct Submission
  JOURNAL   Exported May 13, 2021 from SnapGene Server 1.1.58
            http://www.snapgene.com
FEATURES             Location/Qualifiers
     source          1..12082
                     /organism="synthetic DNA construct"
                     /mol_type="other DNA"
     enhancer        75..378
                     /label=CMV enhancer
                     /note="human cytomegalovirus immediate early enhancer"
     promoter        381..659
                     /label=chicken beta-actin promoter
     intron          660..1668
                     /label=chimeric intron
                     /note="chimera between introns from chicken beta-actin and
                     rabbit beta-globin"
     CDS             1727..2428
                     /codon_start=1
                     /product="monomeric blue fluorescent protein"
                     /label=TagBFP
                     /note="mammalian codon-optimized"
                     /translation="MSELIKENMHMKLYMEGTVDNHHFKCTSEGEGKPYEGTQTMRIKV
                     VEGGPLPFAFDILATSFLYGSKTFINHTQGIPDFFKQSFPEGFTWERVTTYEDGGVLTA
                     TQDTSLQDGCLIYNVKIRGVNFTSNGPVMQKKTLGWEAFTETLYPADGGLEGRNDMALK
                     LVGGSHLIANIKTTYRSKKPAKNLKMPGVYYVDYRLERIKEANNETYVEQHEVAVARYC
                     DLPSKLGHKLN"
     polyA_signal    2572..2627
                     /label=-beta-globin poly(A) signal
                     /note="rabbit beta-globin polyadenylation signal (Gil and
                     Proudfoot, 1987)"
     repeat_region   4040..4074
                     /label=piggyBac left (5') inverted repeat
                     /note="piggyBac transposon-specific inverted terminal
                     repeat sequence (ITR)"
     enhancer        4420..4723
                     /label=CMV enhancer
                     /note="human cytomegalovirus immediate early enhancer"
     promoter        4726..5004
                     /label=chicken beta-actin promoter
     intron          5005..6013
                     /label=chimeric intron
                     /note="chimera between introns from chicken beta-actin and
                     rabbit beta-globin"
     regulatory      6066..6075
                     /regulatory_class="other"
                     /note="vertebrate consensus sequence for strong initiation
                     of translation (Kozak, 1987)"
     CDS             6072..6788
                     /codon_start=1
                     /product="enhanced GFP"
                     /label=EGFP
                     /translation="MVSKGEELFTGVVPILVELDGDVNGHKFSVSGEGEGDATYGKLTL
                     KFICTTGKLPVPWPTLVTTLTYGVQCFSRYPDHMKQHDFFKSAMPEGYVQERTIFFKDD
                     GNYKTRAEVKFEGDTLVNRIELKGIDFKEDGNILGHKLEYNYNSHNVYIMADKQKNGIK
                     VNFKIRHNIEDGSVQLADHYQQNTPIGDGPVLLPDNHYLSTQSALSKDPNEKRDHMVLL
                     EFVTAAGITLGMDELYK"
     CDS             6072..6788
                     /codon_start=1
                     /product="the original enhanced GFP (Yang et al., 1996)"
                     /label=EGFP
                     /note="mammalian codon-optimized"
                     /translation="MVSKGEELFTGVVPILVELDGDVNGHKFSVSGEGEGDATYGKLTL
                     KFICTTGKLPVPWPTLVTTLTYGVQCFSRYPDHMKQHDFFKSAMPEGYVQERTIFFKDD
                     GNYKTRAEVKFEGDTLVNRIELKGIDFKEDGNILGHKLEYNYNSHNVYIMADKQKNGIK
                     VNFKIRHNIEDGSVQLADHYQQNTPIGDGPVLLPDNHYLSTQSALSKDPNEKRDHMVLL
                     EFVTAAGITLGMDELYK"
     primer_bind     complement(6117..6138)
                     /label=EGFP-N
                     /note="EGFP, reverse primer"
     primer_bind     complement(6378..6397)
                     /label=EXFP-R
                     /note="For distinguishing EGFP variants, reverse primer"
     primer_bind     6725..6746
                     /label=EGFP-C
                     /note="EGFP, forward primer"
     CDS             6789..6842
                     /codon_start=1
                     /product="2A peptide from Thosea asigna virus capsid
                     protein"
                     /label=T2A
                     /note="Eukaryotic ribosomes fail to insert a peptide bond
                     between the Gly and Pro residues, yielding separate
                     polypeptides."
                     /translation="EGRGSLLTCGDVEENPGP"
     CDS             6843..7439
                     /codon_start=1
                     /gene="pac from Streptomyces alboniger"
                     /product="puromycin N-acetyltransferase"
                     /label=PuroR
                     /note="confers resistance to puromycin"
                     /translation="TEYKPTVRLATRDDVPRAVRTLAAAFADYPATRHTVDPDRHIERV
                     TELQELFLTRVGLDIGKVWVADDGAAVAVWTTPESVEAGAVFAEIGPRMAELSGSRLAA
                     QQQMEGLLAPHRPKEPAWFLATVGVSPDHQGKGLGSAVVLPGVEAAERAGVPAFLETSA
                     PRNLPFYERLGFTVTADVEVPEGPRTWCMTRKPGA"
     primer_bind     7336..7356
                     /label=Puro-F
                     /note="Puromycin resistance gene, forward primer"
     polyA_signal    7583..7638
                     /label=-beta-globin poly(A) signal
                     /note="rabbit beta-globin polyadenylation signal (Gil and
                     Proudfoot, 1987)"
     repeat_region   8168..8230
                     /label=piggyBac right (3') inverted repeat
                     /note="piggyBac transposon-specific inverted terminal
                     repeat sequence (ITR)"
     primer_bind     complement(9230..9250)
                     /label=T3
                     /note="T3 promoter, forward primer"
     promoter        complement(9230..9248)
                     /label=T3 promoter
                     /note="promoter for bacteriophage T3 RNA polymerase"
     primer_bind     complement(9269..9285)
                     /label=M13 rev
                     /note="common sequencing primer, one of multiple similar
                     variants"
     primer_bind     complement(9269..9285)
                     /label=M13 Reverse
                     /note="In lacZ gene. Also called M13-rev"
     primer_bind     complement(9282..9304)
                     /label=M13/pUC Reverse
                     /note="In lacZ gene"
     protein_bind    9293..9309
                     /label=lac operator
                     /bound_moiety="lac repressor encoded by lacI"
                     /note="The lac repressor binds to the lac operator to
                     inhibit transcription in E. coli. This inhibition can be
                     relieved by adding lactose or
                     isopropyl-beta-D-thiogalactopyranoside (IPTG)."
     promoter        complement(9317..9347)
                     /label=lac promoter
                     /note="promoter for the E. coli lac operon"
     protein_bind    9362..9383
                     /label=CAP binding site
                     /bound_moiety="E. coli catabolite activator protein"
                     /note="CAP binding activates transcription in the presence
                     of cAMP."
     rep_origin      9620..10208
                     /direction=RIGHT
                     /label=ori
                     /note="high-copy-number ColE1/pMB1/pBR322/pUC origin of
                     replication"
     primer_bind     10109..10128
                     /label=pBR322ori-F
                     /note="pBR322 origin, forward primer"
     primer_bind     10362..10379
                     /label=L4440
                     /note="L4440 vector, forward primer"
     CDS             complement(10430..11290)
                     /codon_start=1
                     /gene="bla"
                     /product="beta-lactamase"
                     /label=AmpR
                     /note="confers resistance to ampicillin, carbenicillin, and
                     related antibiotics"
                     /translation="MSIQHFRVALIPFFAAFCLPVFAHPETLVKVKDAEDQLGARVGYI
                     ELDLNSGKILESFRPEERFPMMSTFKVLLCGAVLSRIDAGQEQLGRRIHYSQNDLVEYS
                     PVTEKHLTDGMTVRELCSAAITMSDNTAANLLLTTIGGPKELTAFLHNMGDHVTRLDRW
                     EPELNEAIPNDERDTTMPVAMATTLRKLLTGELLTLASRQQLIDWMEADKVAGPLLRSA
                     LPAGWFIADKSGAGERGSRGIIAALGPDGKPSRIVVIYTTGSQATMDERNRQIAEIGAS
                     LIKHW"
     primer_bind     11053..11072
                     /label=Amp-R
                     /note="Ampicillin resistance gene, reverse primer"
     promoter        complement(11291..11395)
                     /gene="bla"
                     /label=AmpR promoter
     rep_origin      complement(11421..11876)
                     /direction=LEFT
                     /label=f1 ori
                     /note="f1 bacteriophage origin of replication; arrow
                     indicates direction of (+) strand synthesis"
     primer_bind     complement(11558..11579)
                     /label=F1ori-F
                     /note="F1 origin, forward primer"
     primer_bind     11770..11789
                     /label=F1ori-R
                     /note="F1 origin, reverse primer"
     primer_bind     12003..12025
                     /label=M13/pUC Forward
                     /note="In lacZ gene"
     primer_bind     12017..12034
                     /label=M13 Forward
                     /note="In lacZ gene. Also called M13-F20 or M13 (-21)
                     Forward"
     primer_bind     12018..12034
                     /label=M13 fwd
                     /note="common sequencing primer, one of multiple similar
                     variants"
     primer_bind     12044..12063
                     /label=T7
                     /note="T7 promoter, forward primer"
     promoter        12044..12062
                     /label=T7 promoter
                     /note="promoter for bacteriophage T7 RNA polymerase"
ORIGIN
        1 cattgattat tgactagtta ttaatagtaa tcaattacgg ggtcattagt tcatagccca
       61 tatatggagt tccgcgttac ataacttacg gtaaatggcc cgcctggctg accgcccaac
      121 gacccccgcc cattgacgtc aataatgacg tatgttccca tagtaacgcc aatagggact
      181 ttccattgac gtcaatgggt ggagtattta cggtaaactg cccacttggc agtacatcaa
      241 gtgtatcata tgccaagtac gccccctatt gacgtcaatg acggtaaatg gcccgcctgg
      301 cattatgccc agtacatgac cttatgggac tttcctactt ggcagtacat ctacgtatta
      361 gtcatcgcta ttaccatggg tcgaggtgag ccccacgttc tgcttcactc tccccatctc
      421 ccccccctcc ccacccccaa ttttgtattt atttattttt taattatttt gtgcagcgat
      481 gggggcgggg gggggggggg gggcgcgcgc caggcggggc ggggcggggc gaggggcggg
      541 gcggggcgag gcggagaggt gcggcggcag ccaatcagag cggcgcgctc cgaaagtttc
      601 cttttatggc gaggcggcgg cggcggcggc cctataaaaa gcgaagcgcg cggcgggcgg
      661 gagtcgctgc gttgccttcg ccccgtgccc cgctccgcgc cgcctcgcgc cgcccgcccc
      721 ggctctgact gaccgcgtta ctcccacagg tgagcgggcg ggacggccct tctcctccgg
      781 gctgtaatta gcgcttggtt taatgacggc tcgtttcttt tctgtggctg cgtgaaagcc
      841 ttaaagggct ccgggagggc cctttgtgcg ggggggagcg gctcgggggg tgcgtgcgtg
      901 tgtgtgtgcg tggggagcgc cgcgtgcggc ccgcgctgcc cggcggctgt gagcgctgcg
      961 ggcgcggcgc ggggctttgt gcgctccgcg tgtgcgcgag gggagcgcgg ccgggggcgg
     1021 tgccccgcgg tgcggggggg ctgcgagggg aacaaaggct gcgtgcgggg tgtgtgcgtg
     1081 ggggggtgag cagggggtgt gggcgcggcg gtcgggctgt aacccccccc tgcacccccc
     1141 tccccgagtt gctgagcacg gcccggcttc gggtgcgggg ctccgtgcgg ggcgtggcgc
     1201 ggggctcgcc gtgccgggcg gggggtggcg gcaggtgggg gtgccgggcg gggcggggcc
     1261 gcctcgggcc ggggagggct cgggggaggg gcgcggcggc cccggagcgc cggcggctgt
     1321 cgaggcgcgg cgagccgcag ccattgcctt ttatggtaat cgtgcgagag ggcgcaggga
     1381 cttcctttgt cccaaatctg gcggagccga aatctgggag gcgccgccgc accccctcta
     1441 gcgggcgcgg gcgaagcggt gcggcgccgg caggaaggaa atgggcgggg agggccttcg
     1501 tgcgtcgccg cgccgccgtc cccttctcca tctccagcct cggggctgcc gcagggggac
     1561 ggctgccttc gggggggacg gggcagggcg gggttcggct tctggcgtgt gaccggcggc
     1621 tctagagcct ctgctaacca tgttcatgcc ttcttctttt tcctacagct cctgggcaac
     1681 gtgctggtta ttgtgctgtc tcatcatttt ggcaaaggcc gccaccatga gcgagctgat
     1741 taaggagaac atgcacatga agctgtacat ggagggcacc gtggacaacc atcacttcaa
     1801 gtgcacatcc gagggcgaag gcaagcccta cgagggcacc cagaccatga gaatcaaggt
     1861 ggtcgagggc ggccctctcc ccttcgcctt cgacatcctg gctactagct tcctctacgg
     1921 cagcaagacc ttcatcaacc acacccaggg catccccgac ttcttcaagc agtccttccc
     1981 tgagggcttc acatgggaga gagtcaccac atacgaagac gggggcgtgc tgaccgctac
     2041 ccaggacacc agcctccagg acggctgcct catctacaac gtcaagatca gaggggtgaa
     2101 cttcacatcc aacggccctg tgatgcagaa gaaaacactc ggctgggagg ccttcaccga
     2161 gacgctgtac cccgctgacg gcggcctgga aggcagaaac gacatggccc tgaagctcgt
     2221 gggcgggagc catctgatcg caaacatcaa gaccacatat agatccaaga aacccgctaa
     2281 gaacctcaag atgcctggcg tctactatgt ggactacaga ctggaaagaa tcaaggaggc
     2341 caacaacgag acctacgtcg agcagcacga ggtggcagtg gccagatact gcgacctccc
     2401 tagcaaactg gggcacaagc ttaattaaca ctcctcaggt gcaggctgcc tatcagaagg
     2461 tggtggctgg tgtggccaat gccctggctc acaaatacca ctgagatctt tttccctctg
     2521 ccaaaaatta tggggacatc atgaagcccc ttgagcatct gacttctggc taataaagga
     2581 aatttatttt cattgcaata gtgtgttgga attttttgtg tctctcactc ggaaggacat
     2641 atgggagggc aaatcattta aaacatcaga atgagtattt ggtttagagt ttggcaacat
     2701 atgccatatg ctggctgcca tgaacaaagg tggctataaa gaggtcatca gtatatgaaa
     2761 cagccccctg ctgtccattc cttattccat agaaaagcct tgacttgagg ttagattttt
     2821 tttatatttt gttttgtgtt atttttttct ttaacatccc taaaattttc cttacatgtt
     2881 ttactagcca gatttttcct cctctcctga ctactcccag tcatagctgt ccctcttctc
     2941 ttatggagat ccctcgacct gcagcccaag cttggatccc ctaggtttct gatcctgtgt
     3001 agagacccta gtttgaatgt gcttatagcc tattattaca tgtgtaatgt tacataaatt
     3061 acttaactcg gatttttaat ttcatcagct atttaaaatg ggcataatat aactatatta
     3121 aatggctgtt atgaagatta aataagatga tatgtaaaat gtgttttttg tttgtttgtt
     3181 tgtttgtctg tttgtttttt tgagacagag tcttgctctg ttacccaggc tggagtgcag
     3241 tggcacaatc ttggctcact gcaagttcta cctcccgagt tcatgccatt ctcctgcctc
     3301 agcccctccc aagtagctgg gactacaggc acccgccacc acgcctggct aattttttgt
     3361 atttttggta gagatggggt ttcaccatat tagccaggat ggtctcgatc tcctgacctc
     3421 gtgatctgcc cacctcggcc tcccaaattg ctgggattac aggcatgagc cactgcgccc
     3481 agcctaaaat gtttttttac ataatgggtg ttcagcacat gttaaagcct tctctccatc
     3541 cttcttccct tttgtttcat gggttgactg atctgtctct agtgctgtac ttttaaagct
     3601 tctacagttc tgaattcaaa attatcttct cactgggccc cggtgttatc tcattctttt
     3661 ttctcctctg taagttgaca tgtgatgtgg gaacaaaggg gataaagtca ttattttgtg
     3721 ctaaaatcgt aattggagag gacctcctgt tagctgggct ttcttctatt tattgtggtg
     3781 gttactggag ttccttcttc tagttttagg atatatatat atattttttt ctttccctga
     3841 agatataata atatatatac ttctgaagat tgagattttt aaattagttg tattgaaaac
     3901 tagctaatca gcaatttaag gctagcttga gacttatgtc ttgaatttgt ttttgtaggc
     3961 tccaaaacca aggagggagt ggtgcatggt gtgacaacag gtaagctcca ttgtgcttat
     4021 atcgaaagat gatatttaac cctagaaaga tagtctgcgt aaaattgacg catgcattct
     4081 tgaaatattg ctctctcttt ctaaatagcg cgaatccgtc gctgtgcatt taggacatct
     4141 cagtcgccgc ttggagctcc cgtgaggcgt gcttgtcaat gcggtaagtg tcactgattt
     4201 tgaactataa cgaccgcgtg agtcaaaatg acgcatgatt atcttttacg tgacttttaa
     4261 gatttaactc atacgataat tatattgtta tttcatgttc tacttacgtg ataacttatt
     4321 atatatatat tttcttgtta tagatatcaa ctagaatgct agttattaat agtaatcaat
     4381 tacggggtca ttagttcata gcccatatat ggagttccgc gttacataac ttacggtaaa
     4441 tggcccgcct ggctgaccgc ccaacgaccc ccgcccattg acgtcaataa tgacgtatgt
     4501 tcccatagta acgccaatag ggactttcca ttgacgtcaa tgggtggagt atttacggta
     4561 aactgcccac ttggcagtac atcaagtgta tcatatgcca agtacgcccc ctattgacgt
     4621 caatgacggt aaatggcccg cctggcatta tgcccagtac atgaccttat gggactttcc
     4681 tacttggcag tacatctacg tattagtcat cgctattacc atgggtcgag gtgagcccca
     4741 cgttctgctt cactctcccc atctcccccc cctccccacc cccaattttg tatttattta
     4801 ttttttaatt attttgtgca gcgatggggg cggggggggg ggggggggcg cgcgccaggc
     4861 ggggcggggc ggggcgaggg gcggggcggg gcgaggcgga gaggtgcggc ggcagccaat
     4921 cagagcggcg cgctccgaaa gtttcctttt atggcgaggc ggcggcggcg gcggccctat
     4981 aaaaagcgaa gcgcgcggcg ggcgggagtc gctgcgttgc cttcgccccg tgccccgctc
     5041 cgcgccgcct cgcgccgccc gccccggctc tgactgaccg cgttactccc acaggtgagc
     5101 gggcgggacg gcccttctcc tccgggctgt aattagcgct tggtttaatg acggctcgtt
     5161 tcttttctgt ggctgcgtga aagccttaaa gggctccggg agggcccttt gtgcgggggg
     5221 gagcggctcg gggggtgcgt gcgtgtgtgt gtgcgtgggg agcgccgcgt gcggcccgcg
     5281 ctgcccggcg gctgtgagcg ctgcgggcgc ggcgcggggc tttgtgcgct ccgcgtgtgc
     5341 gcgaggggag cgcggccggg ggcggtgccc cgcggtgcgg gggggctgcg aggggaacaa
     5401 aggctgcgtg cggggtgtgt gcgtgggggg gtgagcaggg ggtgtgggcg cggcggtcgg
     5461 gctgtaaccc ccccctgcac ccccctcccc gagttgctga gcacggcccg gcttcgggtg
     5521 cggggctccg tgcggggcgt ggcgcggggc tcgccgtgcc gggcgggggg tggcggcagg
     5581 tgggggtgcc gggcggggcg gggccgcctc gggccgggga gggctcgggg gaggggcgcg
     5641 gcggccccgg agcgccggcg gctgtcgagg cgcggcgagc cgcagccatt gccttttatg
     5701 gtaatcgtgc gagagggcgc agggacttcc tttgtcccaa atctggcgga gccgaaatct
     5761 gggaggcgcc gccgcacccc ctctagcggg cgcgggcgaa gcggtgcggc gccggcagga
     5821 aggaaatggg cggggagggc cttcgtgcgt cgccgcgccg ccgtcccctt ctccatctcc
     5881 agcctcgggg ctgccgcagg gggacggctg ccttcggggg ggacggggca gggcggggtt
     5941 cggcttctgg cgtgtgaccg gcggctctag agcctctgct aaccatgttc atgccttctt
     6001 ctttttccta cagctcctgg gcaacgtgct ggttgttgtg ctgtctcatc attttggcaa
     6061 aggccgccac catggtgagc aagggcgagg agctgttcac cggggtggtg cccatcctgg
     6121 tcgagctgga cggcgacgta aacggccaca agttcagcgt gtccggcgag ggcgagggcg
     6181 atgccaccta cggcaagctg accctgaagt tcatctgcac caccggcaag ctgcccgtgc
     6241 cctggcccac cctcgtgacc accctgacct acggcgtgca gtgcttcagc cgctaccccg
     6301 accacatgaa gcagcacgac ttcttcaagt ccgccatgcc cgaaggctac gtccaggagc
     6361 gcaccatctt cttcaaggac gacggcaact acaagacccg cgccgaggtg aagttcgagg
     6421 gcgacaccct ggtgaaccgc atcgagctga agggcatcga cttcaaggag gacggcaaca
     6481 tcctggggca caagctggag tacaactaca acagccacaa cgtctatatc atggccgaca
     6541 agcagaagaa cggcatcaag gtgaacttca agatccgcca caacatcgag gacggcagcg
     6601 tgcagctcgc cgaccactac cagcagaaca cccccatcgg cgacggcccc gtgctgctgc
     6661 ccgacaacca ctacctgagc acccagtccg ccctgagcaa agaccccaac gagaagcgcg
     6721 atcacatggt cctgctggag ttcgtgaccg ccgccgggat cactctcggc atggacgagc
     6781 tgtacaagga gggcagagga agtcttctaa catgcggtga cgtggaggag aatcccggcc
     6841 ctaccgagta caagcccacg gtgcgcctcg ccacccgcga cgacgtcccc cgggccgtac
     6901 gcaccctcgc cgccgcgttc gccgactacc ccgccacgcg ccacaccgtc gacccggacc
     6961 gccacatcga gcgggtcacc gagctgcaag aactcttcct cacgcgcgtc gggctcgaca
     7021 tcggcaaggt gtgggtcgcg gacgacggcg ccgcggtggc ggtctggacc acgccggaga
     7081 gcgtcgaagc gggggcggtg ttcgccgaga tcggcccgcg catggccgag ttgagcggtt
     7141 cccggctggc cgcgcagcaa cagatggaag gcctcctggc gccgcaccgg cccaaggagc
     7201 ccgcgtggtt cctggccacc gtcggcgtct cgcccgacca ccagggcaag ggtctgggca
     7261 gcgccgtcgt gctccccgga gtggaggcgg ccgagcgcgc cggggtgccc gccttcctgg
     7321 agacctccgc gccccgcaac ctccccttct acgagcggct cggcttcacc gtcaccgccg
     7381 acgtcgaggt gcccgaagga ccgcgcacct ggtgcatgac ccgcaagccc ggtgcctgac
     7441 actcctcagg tgcaggctgc ctatcagaag gtggtggctg gtgtggccaa tgccctggct
     7501 cacaaatacc actgagatct ttttccctct gccaaaaatt atggggacat catgaagccc
     7561 cttgagcatc tgacttctgg ctaataaagg aaatttattt tcattgcaat agtgtgttgg
     7621 aattttttgt gtctctcact cggaaggaca tatgggaggg caaatcattt aaaacatcag
     7681 aatgagtatt tggtttagag tttggcaaca tatgcccata tgctggctgc catgaacaaa
     7741 ggttggctat aaagaggtca tcagtatatg aaacagcccc ctgctgtcca ttccttattc
     7801 catagaaaag ccttgacttg aggttagatt ttttttatat tttgttttgt gttatttttt
     7861 tctttaacat ccctaaaatt ttccttacat gttttactag ccagattttt cctcctctcc
     7921 tgactactcc cagtcatagc tgtccctctt ctcttatgga gatccctcga cctgcagccc
     7981 aagcttggat ccctcgactt ttgttacttt atagaagaaa ttttgagttt ttgttttttt
     8041 ttaataaata aataaacata aataaattgt ttgttgaatt tattattagt atgtaagtgt
     8101 aaatataata aaacttaata tctattcaaa ttaataaata aacctcgata tacagaccga
     8161 taaaacacat gcgtcaattt tacgcatgat tatctttaac gtacgtcaca atatgattat
     8221 ctttctaggg ttaaagtatc tagtgattag tgtggcccag tattcaagat tcctatgaaa
     8281 ttgtaaaaca atcactgagc attctaagaa catatcagtc ttattgaaac tgaattcttt
     8341 ataaagtatt tttaaatagg taaatattga ttataaataa aaaatatact tgccaagaat
     8401 aatgagggct ttgaattgat aagctatgtt taatttatag taagtgggca tttaaatatt
     8461 ctgaccaaaa atgtattgac aaactgctga caaaaataaa atgtgaatat tgccataatt
     8521 ttaaaaaaag taaaatttct gttgattaca gtaaaatatt ttgaccttaa attatgttga
     8581 ttacaatatt cctttgataa ttcagagtgc atttcaggaa acacccttgg acagtcagta
     8641 aattgtttat tgtatttatc tttgtattgt tatggtatag ctatttgtac aaatattatt
     8701 gtgcaattat tacatttctg attatattat tcatttggcc taaatttacc gagaatttga
     8761 acaagtcaat taggtttata atcaagaaat atcaaaaatg atgaaaagga tgataatcat
     8821 catcagatgt tgaggaagat gaggatgaga gtgccagaaa tagagaaatc aaaggagaac
     8881 caaaatttaa caaattaaaa gcccacagac ttgctgtaat taagttttct gttgtaagta
     8941 ctccacgttt cctggcagat gtggtgaagc aaaagatata atcagaaata taatttatat
     9001 gatcggaaag cattaaacac aatagtgcct atacaaataa aatgttccta tcactgactt
     9061 ctaaaatgga aatgaggaca atgatatggg aatcttaata cagtgttgtg gataggacta
     9121 aaaacacagg agtcagatct tcttggttca acttcctgct tactccttac cagctgtgtg
     9181 taacctagta tacgcgtatg cggccgctta attaatccag cttttgttcc ctttagtgag
     9241 ggttaattgc gcgcttggcg taatcatggt catagctgtt tcctgtgtga aattgttatc
     9301 cgctcacaat tccacacaac atacgagccg gaagcataaa gtgtaaagcc tggggtgcct
     9361 aatgagtgag ctaactcaca ttaattgcgt tgcgctcact gcccgctttc cagtcgggaa
     9421 acctgtcgtg ccagctgcat taatgaatcg gccaacgcgc ggggagaggc ggtttgcgta
     9481 ttgggcgctt aaaacttcat ttttaattta aaaggatcta ggtgaagatc ctttttgata
     9541 atctcatgac caaaatccct taacgtgagt tttcgttcca ctgagcgtca gaccccgtag
     9601 aaaagatcaa aggatcttct tgagatcctt tttttctgcg cgtaatctgc tgcttgcaaa
     9661 caaaaaaacc accgctacca gcggtggttt gtttgccgga tcaagagcta ccaactcttt
     9721 ttccgaaggt aactggcttc agcagagcgc agataccaaa tactgtcctt ctagtgtagc
     9781 cgtagttagg ccaccacttc aagaactctg tagcaccgcc tacatacctc gctctgctaa
     9841 tcctgttacc agtggctgct gccagtggcg ataagtcgtg tcttaccggg ttggactcaa
     9901 gacgatagtt accggataag gcgcagcggt cgggctgaac ggggggttcg tgcacacagc
     9961 ccagcttgga gcgaacgacc tacaccgaac tgagatacct acagcgtgag ctatgagaaa
    10021 gcgccacgct tcccgaaggg agaaaggcgg acaggtatcc ggtaagcggc agggtcggaa
    10081 caggagagcg cacgagggag cttccagggg gaaacgcctg gtatctttat agtcctgtcg
    10141 ggtttcgcca cctctgactt gagcgtcgat ttttgtgatg ctcgtcaggg gggcggagcc
    10201 tatggaaaaa cgccagcaac gcggcctttt tacggttcct gggcttttgc tggccttttg
    10261 ctcacatgtt ctttcctgcg ttatcccctg attctgtgga taaccgtatt accgcctttg
    10321 agtgagctga taccgctcgc cgcagccgaa cgaccgagcg cagcgagtca gtgagcgagg
    10381 aagcggaaga atcaatctaa agtatatatg agtaaacttg gtctgacagt taccaatgct
    10441 taatcagtga ggcacctatc tcagcgatct gtctatttcg ttcatccata gttgcctgac
    10501 tccccgtcgt gtagataact acgatacggg agggcttacc atctggcccc agtgctgcaa
    10561 tgataccgcg agacccacgc tcaccggctc cagatttatc agcaataaac cagccagccg
    10621 gaagggccga gcgcagaagt ggtcctgcaa ctttatccgc ctccatccag tctattaatt
    10681 gttgccggga agctagagta agtagttcgc cagttaatag tttgcgcaac gttgttgcca
    10741 ttgctacagg catcgtggtg tcacgctcgt cgtttggtat ggcttcattc agctccggtt
    10801 cccaacgatc aaggcgagtt acatgatccc ccatgttgtg caaaaaagcg gttagctcct
    10861 tcggtcctcc gatcgttgtc agaagtaagt tggccgcagt gttatcactc atggttatgg
    10921 cagcactgca taattctctt actgtcatgc catccgtaag atgcttttct gtgactggtg
    10981 agtactcaac caagtcattc tgagaatagt gtatgcggcg accgagttgc tcttgcccgg
    11041 cgtcaatacg ggataatacc gcgccacata gcagaacttt aaaagtgctc atcattggaa
    11101 aacgttcttc ggggcgaaaa ctctcaagga tcttaccgct gttgagatcc agttcgatgt
    11161 aacccactcg tgcacccaac tgatcttcag catcttttac tttcaccagc gtttctgggt
    11221 gagcaaaaac aggaaggcaa aatgccgcaa aaaagggaat aagggcgaca cggaaatgtt
    11281 gaatactcat actcttcctt tttcaatatt attgaagcat ttatcagggt tattgtctca
    11341 tgagcggata catatttgaa tgtatttaga aaaataaaca aataggggtt ccgcgcacat
    11401 ttccccgaaa agtgccacct aaattgtaag cgttaatatt ttgttaaaat tcgcgttaaa
    11461 tttttgttaa atcagctcat tttttaacca ataggccgaa atcggcaaaa tcccttataa
    11521 atcaaaagaa tagaccgaga tagggttgag tgttgttcca gtttggaaca agagtccact
    11581 attaaagaac gtggactcca acgtcaaagg nnnnnnnnnn nnnnnnnnnn nnnnnnnnnn
    11641 nnnnnnnnnn nnnnnnnnnt nnnnnnnnnn nnnnnnnnnn nnnnnnnnnn nnnnnnnnnn
    11701 nnnnnnnnnn nnnnnnnnnn nnnnnnnnnn nnnnnnnnnn nnnnnnnnnn ngnnnnnnnn
    11761 nnnnnnnnnn nnnnnnnnnn nnnnnnnnnn nnnnnnnnnn nnnnnnnnnn nnnnnnnnnn
    11821 nnnnnnnnnn nnnnnnnnnn nnnnnnnnnn nnnnnnnnnn nnnnnnnnnn nnnnnnccca
    11881 ttcgccattc aggctgcgca actgttggga agggcgatcg gtgcgggcct cttcgctatt
    11941 acgccagctg gcgaaagggg gatgtgctgc aaggcgatta agttgggtaa cgccagggtt
    12001 ttcccagtca cgacgttgta aaacgacggc cagtgagcgc gcgtaatacg actcactata
    12061 gggcgaattg gggcgcgcca tt
//
