[The description below was written by a language model from this plasmid's Addgene catalogue record and the feature table of its GenBank file.]
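Description:
pDONOR-SNCAe3-A53T is a 12.1 kb homology-directed repair donor plasmid for introducing the Parkinson's disease-associated A53T change into exon 3 of the human SNCA (alpha-synuclein) gene, intended for use with CRISPR-Cas9 in a FACS-assisted editing workflow for disease modelling. It is built on a pUC-type backbone with a high-copy ColE1/pUC origin, an f1 origin and an ampicillin resistance gene for propagation in E. coli. The lac promoter/operator remnants and the T3, T7 and M13 primer sites are carried over from the cloning vector.

The feature table shows two separate CAG-type expression units, each with a CMV enhancer, chicken beta-actin promoter, chimeric intron and rabbit beta-globin poly(A) signal. One drives EGFP fused through a T2A peptide to puromycin N-acetyltransferase, so a single transcript gives both a green fluorescent marker and puromycin resistance. This cassette lies between piggyBac 5' and 3' inverted repeats, an arrangement that generally allows a selection module to be excised by piggyBac transposase after targeting. The SNCA homology arms are not annotated in the table, but the unannotated stretches on either side of the piggyBac repeats are where they would be expected to sit.

The second CAG unit expresses TagBFP and lies outside the piggyBac-flanked region. In designs of this kind, such placement lets blue fluorescence flag random integration or retention of the whole plasmid, while correctly targeted cells are EGFP-positive and BFP-negative. The record itself states only that both reporters are present, so this sorting logic is inferred from the layout and the title of the associated publication.
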