Addgene plasmid #85848: pDONOR-SNCAe3-A53T
Purpose: Donor plasmid for SNCA exon3 A53T sequence. Also contains EGFP and tagBFP
Depositing lab: Jens Schwamborn. Depositing organization: University of Luxembourg. Publication: FACS-Assisted CRISPR-Cas9 Genome Editing Facilitates Parkinson's Disease Modeling. Arias-Fuenzalida J, Jarazo J, Qing X, Walter J, Gomez-Giro G, Nickels SL, Zaehres H, Scholer HR, Schwamborn JC. Stem Cell Reports. 2017 Nov 14;9(5):1423-1431. doi: 10.1016/j.stemcr.2017.08.026. Epub 2017 Oct 5. PubMed 28988985.
Backbone
  Vector backbone: pUC-AMPr based
  Backbone size w/o insert (bp): 5888
  Total vector size (bp): 12082
  Vector type: Mammalian Expression, Bacterial Expression
  Selectable markers: Puromycin
Growth in bacteria
  Bacterial resistance: Ampicillin, 100 μg/mL
  Growth temperature: 37°C
  Growth strain: DH5alpha
  Copy number: High Copy
Gene/Insert
  Gene/Insert name: SNCA exon 3 homology arms (alt name: SNCA)
  Species: H. sapiens (human)
  Insert size (bp): 6184
  GenBank ID: NG_011851.1
  Entrez Gene: SNCA (a.k.a. NACP, PARK1, PARK4, PD1)
  Cloning method: Gibson Cloning
  Sequencing primers: 5′ AGATGTCCTAAATGCACAGCG; 3′ cgtcaattttacgcatgattatctttaac
Terms and licenses: Academic/Nonprofit Terms; Industry Terms: Not Available to Industry
How to cite: pDONOR-SNCAe3-A53T was a gift from Jens Schwamborn (Addgene plasmid # 85848 ; http://n2t.net/addgene:85848 ; RRID:Addgene_85848)
