>Addgene plasmid #85848 | pDONOR-SNCAe3-A53T | addgene partial sequence | sequence record 204811 | Addgene Partial NGS Result
GCAACGTGCTGGTTATTGTGCTGTCTCATCATTTTGGCAAAGGCCGCCACCATGAGCGAGCTGATTAAGG
AGAACATGCACATGAAGCTGTACATGGAGGGCACCGTGGACAACCATCACTTCAAGTGCACATCCGAGGG
CGAAGGCAAGCCCTACGAGGGCACCCAGACCATGAGAATCAAGGTGGTCGAGGGCGGCCCTCTCCCCTTC
GCCTTCGACATCCTGGCTACTAGCTTCCTCTACGGCAGCAAGACCTTCATCAACCACACCCAGGGCATCC
CCGACTTCTTCAAGCAGTCCTTCCCTGAGGGCTTCACATGGGAGAGAGTCACCACATACGAAGACGGGGG
CGTGCTGACCGCTACCCAGGACACCAGCCTCCAGGACGGCTGCCTCATCTACAACGTCAAGATCAGAGGG
GTGAACTTCACATCCAACGGCCCTGTGATGCAGAAGAAAACACTCGGCTGGGAGGCCTTCACCGAGACGC
TGTACCCCGCTGACGGCGGCCTGGAAGGCAGAAACGACATGGCCCTGAAGCTCGTGGGCGGGAGCCATCT
GATCGCAAACATCAAGACCACATATAGATCCAAGAAACCCGCTAAGAACCTCAAGATGCCTGGCGTCTAC
TATGTGGACTACAGACTGGAAAGAATCAAGGAGGCCAACAACGAGACCTACGTCGAGCAGCACGAGGTGG
CAGTGGCCAGATACTGCGACCTCCCTAGCAAACTGGGGCACAAGCTTAATTAACACTCCTCAGGTGCAGG
CTGCCTATCAGAAGGTGGTGGCTGGTGTGGCCAATGCCCTGGCTCACAAATACCACTGAGATCTTTTTCC
CTCTGCCAAAAATTATGGGGACATCATGAAGCCCCTTGAGCATCTGACTTCTGGCTAATAAAGGAAATTT
ATTTTCATTGCAATAGTGTGTTGGAATTTTTTGTGTCTCTCACTCGGAAGGACATATGGGAGGGCAAATC
ATTTAAAACATCAGAATGAGTATTTGGTTTAGAGTTTGGCAACATATGCCCATATGCTGGCTGCCATGAA
CAAAGGTTGGCTATAAAGAGGTCATCAGTATATGAAACAGCCCCCTGCTGTCCATTCCTTATTCCATAGA
AAAGCCTTGACTTGAGGTTAGATTTTTTTTATATTTTGTTTTGTGTTATTTTTTTCTTTAACATCCCTAA
AATTTTCCTTACATGTTTTACTAGCCAGATTTTTCCTCCTCTCCTGACTACTCCCAGTCATAGCTGTCCC
TCTTCTCTTATGGAGATCCCTCGACCTGCAGCCCAAGCTTGGATCCCCTAGGTTTCTGATCCTGTGTAGA
GACCCTAGTTTGAATGTGCTTATAGCCTATTATTACATGTGTAATGTTACATAAATTACTTAACTCGGAT
TTTTAATTTCATCAGCTATTTAAAATGGGCATAATATAACTATATTAAATGGCTGTTATGAAGATTAAAT
AAGATGATATGTAAAATGTGTTTTTTGTTTGTTTGTTTGTTTGTCTGTTTGTTTTTTTGAGACAGAGTCT
TGCTCTGTTACCCAGGCTGGAGTGCAGTGGCACAATCTTGGCTCACTGCAAGTTCTACCTCCCGAGTTCA
TGCCATTCTCCTGCCTCAGCCCCTCCCAAGTAGCTGGGACTACAGGCACCCGCCACCACGCCTGGCTAAT
TTTTTGTATTTTTGGTAGAGATGGGGTTTCACCATATTAGCCAGGATGGTCTCGATCTCCTGACCTCGTG
ATCTGCCCACCTCGGCCTCCCAAATTGCTGGGATTACAGGCATGAGCCACTGCGCCCAGCCTAAAATGTT
TTTTTACATAATGGGTGTTCAGCACATGTTAAAGCCTTCTCTCCATCCTTCTTCCCTTTTGTTTCATGGG
TTGACTGATCTGTCTCTAGTGCTGTACTTTTAAAGCTTCTACAGTTCTGAATTCAAAATTATCTTCTCAC
TGGGCCCCGGTGTTATCTCATTCTTTTTTCTCCTCTGTAAGTTGACATGTGATGTGGGAACAAAGGGGAT
AAAGTCATTATTTTGTGCTAAAATCGTAATTGGAGAGGACCTCCTGTTAGCTGGGCTTTCTTCTATTTAT
TGTGGTGGTTACTGGAGTTCCTTCTTCTAGTTTTAGGATATATATATATATTTTTTTCTTTCCCTGAAGA
TATAATAATATATATACTTCTGAAGATTGAGATTTTTAAATTAGTTGTATTGAAAACTAGCTAATCAGCA
ATTTAAGGCTAGCTTGAGACTTATGTCTTGAATTTGTTTTTGTAGGCTCCAAAACCAAGGAGGGAGTGGT
GCATGGTGTGACAACAGGTAAGCTCCATTGTGCTTATATCGAAAGATGATATTTAACCCTAGAAAGATAG
TCTGCGTAAAATTGACGCATGCATTCTTGAAATATTGCTCTCTCTTTCTAAATAGCGCGAATCCGTCGCT
GTGCATTTAGGACATCTCAGTCGCCGCTTGGAGCTCCCGTGAGGCGTGCTTGTCAATGCGGTAAGTGTCA
CTGATTTTGAACTATAACGACCGCGTGAGTCAAAATGACGCATGATTATCTTTTACGTGACTTTTAAGAT
TTAACTCATACGATAATTATATTGTTATTTCATGTTCTACTTACGTGATAACTTATTATATATATATTTT
CTTGTTATAGATATCAACTAGAATGCTAGTTATTAATAGTAATCAATTACGGGGTCATTAGTTCATAGCC
CATATATGGAGTTCC
