>Addgene plasmid #85848 | pDONOR-SNCAe3-A53T | addgene partial sequence | sequence record 205608 | EGFP-N 5'-CGTCGCCGTCCAGCTCGACCAG-3'
CAGCTCCTCGCCCTTGCTCACCATGGTGGCGGCCTTTGCCAAAATGATGAGACAGCACAATAACCAGCAC
GTTGCCCAGGAGCTGTAGGAAAAAGAAGAAGGCATGAACATGGTTAGCAGAGGCTCTAGAGCCGCCGGTC
ACACGCCAGAAGCCGAACCCCGCCCTGCCCCGTCCCCCCCGAAGGCAGCCGTCCCCCCGCGGACAGCCCC
GAGGCTGGAGAGGGAGAAGGGGACGGCGGCGCGGCGACGCACGAAGGCCCTCCCCGCCCATTTCCTTCCT
GCCGGCGCCGCACCGCTTCGCCCCGCGCCCGCTAGAGGGGGTGCGGCGGCGCCTCCCAGATTTCGGCTCC
GCACAGATTTGGGACAAAGGAAGTCCCTGCGCCCTCTCGCACGATTACCATAAAAGGCAATGGCTGCGGC
TCGCCGCGCCTCGACAGCCGCCGGCGCTCCGGGGGCCGCCGCGCCCCTCCCCCGAGCCCTCCCCGGCCCG
AGGCGGCCCCGCCCCGCCCGGCACCCCCACCTGCCGCCACCCCCCGCCCGGCACGGCGAGCCCCGCGCCA
CGCCCCGTACGGAGCCCCGCACCCGAAGCCGGGCCGTGCTCAGCAACTCGGGGAGGGGGGTGCAGGGGGG
GTTGCAGCCCGACCGACGCGCCCACACCCCCTGCT
