>Addgene plasmid #85848 | pDONOR-SNCAe3-A53T | addgene partial sequence | sequence record 205609 | EGFP-C 5'-CATGGTCCTGCTGGAGTTCGTG-3'
CTCTCGGCATGGACGAGCTGTACAAGGAGGGCAGAGGAAGTCTTCTAACATGCGGTGACGTGGAGGAGAA
TCCCGGCCCTACCGAGTACAAGCCCACGGTGCGCCTCGCCACCCGCGACGACGTCCCCCGGGCCGTACGC
ACCCTCGCCGCCGCGTTCGCCGACTACCCCGCCACGCGCCACACCGTCGACCCGGACCGCCACATCGAGC
GGGTCACCGAGCTGCAAGAACTCTTCCTCACGCGCGTCGGGCTCGACATCGGCAAGGTGTGGGTCGCGGA
CGACGGCGCCGCGGTGGCGGTCTGGACCACGCCGGAGAGCGTCGAAGCGGGGGCGGTGTTCGCCGAGATC
GGCCCGCGCATGGCCGAGTTGAGCGGTTCCCGGCTGGCCGCGCAGCAACAGATGGAAGGCCTCCTGGCGC
CGCACCGGCCCAAGGAGCCCGCGTGGTTCCTGGCCACCGTCGGCGTCTCGCCCGACCACCAGGGCAAGGG
TCTGGGCAGCGCCGTCGTGCTCCCCGGAGTGGAGGCGGCCGAGCGCGCCGGGGTGCCCGCCTTCCTGGAG
ACCTCCGCGCCCCGCAACCTCCCCTTCTACGAGCGGCTCGGCTTCACCGTCACCGCCGACGTCGAGGTGC
CCGAAGGACCGCGCACCTGGTGCATGACCCGCAAGCCCGGTGCCTGACACTCCTCAGGTGCAGGCTGCCT
ATCAGAAGGTGGTGGCTGGTGTGGCCAATGCCCTGGCTCACAAATACCACTGAGATCTTTTTCCCTCTGC
CAAAAATTATGGGGACATCATGAAGC
