>Addgene plasmid #85848 | pDONOR-SNCAe3-A53T | addgene partial sequence | sequence record 206388 | Addgene Partial NGS Result
GACAGTTACCAATGCTTAATCAGTGAGGCACCTATCTCAGCGATCTGTCTATTTCGTTCATCCATAGTTG
CCTGACTCCCCGTCGTGTAGATAACTACGATACGGGAGGGCTTACCATCTGGCCCCAGTGCTGCAATGAT
ACCGCGAGACCCACGCTCACCGGCTCCAGATTTATCAGCAATAAACCAGCCAGCCGGAAGGGCCGAGCGC
AGAAGTGGTCCTGCAACTTTATCCGCCTCCATCCAGTCTATTAATTGTTGCCGGGAAGCTAGAGTAAGTA
GTTCGCCAGTTAATAGTTTGCGCAACGTTGTTGCCATTGCTACAGGCATCGTGGTGTCACGCTCGTCGTT
TGGTATGGCTTCATTCAGCTCCGGTTCCCAACGATCAAGGCGAGTTACATGATCCCCCATGTTGTGCAAA
AAAGCGGTTAGCTCCTTCGGTCCTCCGATCGTTGTCAGAAGTAAGTTGGCCGCAGTGTTATCACTCATGG
TTATGGCAGCACTGCATAATTCTCTTACTGTCATGCCATCCGTAAGATGCTTTTCTGTGACTGGTGAGTA
CTCAACCAAGTCATTCTGAGAATAGTGTATGCGGCGACCGAGTTGCTCTTGCCCGGCGTCAATACGGGAT
AATACCGCGCCACATAGCAGAACTTTAAAAGTGCTCATCATTGGAAAACGTTCTTCGGGGCGAAAACTCT
CAAGGATCTTACCGCTGTTGAGATCCAGTTCGATGTAACCCACTCGTGCACCCAACTGATCTTCAGCATC
TTTTACTTTCACCAGCGTTTCTGGGTGAGCAAAAACAGGAAGGCAAAATGCCGCAAAAAAGGGAATAAGG
GCGACACGGAAATGTTGAATACTCATACTCTTCCTTTTTCAATATTATTGAAGCATTTATCAGGGTTATT
GTCTCATGAGCGGATACATATTTGAATGTATTTAGAAAAATAAACAAATAGGGGTTCCGCGCACATTTCC
CCGAAAAGTGCCACCTAAATTGTAAGCGTTAATATTTTGTTAAAATTCGCGTTAAATTTTTGTTAAATCA
GCTCATTTTTTAACCAATAGGCCGAAATCGGCAAAATCCCTTATAAATCAAAAGAATAGACCGAGATAGG
GTTGAGTGTTGTTCCAGTTTGGAACAAGAGTCCACTATTAAAGAACGTGGACTCCAACGTCAAAGG
[49 nt withheld, positions 1187-1235]
T
[91 nt withheld, positions 1237-1327]
G
[124 nt withheld, positions 1329-1452]
CCCATTCGCCATTCAGGCTGCGCAACTGTTGGGAAGGGCGATCGGTGCGGGCCTCTTCGCTATTACGCCA
GCTGGCGAAAGGGGGATGTGCTGCAAGGCGATTAAGTTGGGTAACGCCAGGGTTTTCCCAGTCACGACGT
TGTAAAACGACGGCCAGTGAGCGCGCGTAATACGACTCACTATAGGGCGAATTGGGGCGCGCCATT
